Addgene plasmid #72545: pcDNA-ET-I654Q
Purpose: expresses FLAG tagged human BRD4 ET domain (608-699 aa) with I654Q mutation
Depositing lab: Christopher Vakoc. Depositing organization: Cold Spring Harbor Laboratory. Publication: NSD3-Short Is an Adaptor Protein that Couples BRD4 to the CHD8 Chromatin Remodeler. Shen C, Ipsaro JJ, Shi J, Milazzo JP, Wang E, Roe JS, Suzuki Y, Pappin DJ, Joshua-Tor L, Vakoc CR. Mol Cell. 2015 Nov 24. pii: S1097-2765(15)00824-2. doi: 10.1016/j.molcel.2015.10.033. PubMed 26626481.
Backbone
  Vector backbone: pcDNA 3
  Backbone manufacturer: Invitrogen
  Backbone size w/o insert (bp): 5400
  Total vector size (bp): 5700
  Modifications to backbone: none
  Vector type: Mammalian Expression
Growth in bacteria
  Bacterial resistance: Ampicillin, 100 μg/mL
  Growth temperature: 37°C
  Growth strain: DH5alpha
  Copy number: High Copy
Gene/Insert
  Gene/Insert name: BRD4 ET
  Species: H. sapiens (human)
  Insert size (bp): 270
  Mutation: I654Q
  GenBank ID: NM_058243.2
  Entrez Gene: BRD4 (a.k.a. CAP, CDLS6, FSHRG4, HUNK1, HUNKI, MCAP)
  Tag / fusion protein: FLAG (N terminal on insert)
Terms and licenses: Academic/Nonprofit Terms; Industry Terms: Not Available to Industry
How to cite: pcDNA-ET-I654Q was a gift from Christopher Vakoc (Addgene plasmid # 72545 ; http://n2t.net/addgene:72545 ; RRID:Addgene_72545)
