[The description below was written by a language model from this plasmid's Addgene catalogue record and pLannotate feature annotations shown in this document.]
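Description:
pcDNA-ET-I654Q is a mammalian expression plasmid of about 5.7 kb built on the unmodified Invitrogen pcDNA3 backbone. It is propagated in E. coli as a high-copy plasmid through its ColE1/pUC-type origin and selected with ampicillin via the β-lactamase gene and its native promoter. The backbone also carries an f1 phage origin, which allows single-stranded DNA production. A neomycin phosphotransferase cassette, driven by the SV40 enhancer/early promoter and terminated by the SV40 polyadenylation signal, would permit G418 selection of stably transfected mammalian cells. Several short annotated fragments (bom, HIV-1 LTR, ble, lacI and the lac promoter/operator region) appear to be backbone remnants or partial homology matches rather than functional parts.

The payload is a roughly 270 bp fragment of human BRD4 encoding the extraterminal (ET) domain, residues 608–699, with an N-terminal FLAG epitope and an I654Q point substitution. Expression is driven by the human cytomegalovirus immediate-early enhancer and promoter, and the transcript is terminated by the bovine growth hormone polyadenylation signal. T7 and SP6 phage promoters flank the insert, as is standard for pcDNA3, and can serve for in vitro transcription or as sequencing primer sites.

The construct is intended for expression of the tagged mutant ET domain in mammalian cells, where the FLAG tag allows detection or immunoprecipitation. The associated publication concerns NSD3-short acting as an adaptor linking BRD4 to the CHD8 chromatin remodeler, so the plasmid plausibly serves as a mutant comparison in ET-domain interaction studies. The record itself does not state the functional effect of I654Q.
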