Features (pLannotate 1.2.2; 22 found; start..end, strand, type, name):
     36..80      -  misc_feature   bom (fragment): basis of mobility region from pBR322
    235..614     +  enhancer       CMV enhancer: human cytomegalovirus immediate early enhancer
    615..818     +  promoter       CMV promoter: human cytomegalovirus (CMV) immediate early promoter
    814..847     +  LTR            5' LTR (truncated) (fragment): truncated 5' long terminal repeat (LTR) from HIV-1
    863..881     +  promoter       T7 promoter: promoter for bacteriophage T7 RNA polymerase
    913..1218    +  CDS            BRD4 (fragment): BRD4_HUMAN - Also known as HUNK1. Experimental evidence at protein level: Swiss-Prot protein existence level 1. [Isoform B]: Acts as a chromatin insulator in the DNA damage response pathway. Inhibits DNA damage response signaling by recruiting the condensin-2 complex to acetylated histones, leading to chromatin structure remodeling, insulating the region from DNA damage response by limiting spreading of histone H2AX/H2A.x phosphorylation. From Homo sapiens (Human).
    922..942     +  CDS            FLAG (fragment): FLAG® epitope tag, followed by an enterokinase cleavage site
   1252..1270    -  promoter       SP6 promoter: promoter for bacteriophage SP6 RNA polymerase
   1296..1520    +  polyA_signal   bGH poly(A) signal: bovine growth hormone polyadenylation signal
   1524..1545    +  promoter       SV40 promoter (fragment): SV40 enhancer and early promoter
   1566..1994    +  rep_origin     f1 ori (sequence partly withheld): f1 bacteriophage origin of replication; arrow indicates direction of (+) strand synthesis
   2008..2337    +  promoter       SV40 promoter: SV40 enhancer and early promoter
   2404..3195    +  CDS            neo: KKA2_KLEPN - Also known as kan, nptII. Experimental evidence at protein level: Swiss-Prot protein existence level 1. Resistance to kanamycin, neomycin, paromomycin, ribostamycin, butirosin and gentamicin B. From Klebsiella pneumoniae.
   3219..3377    +  CDS            ble (fragment): BLE_KLEPN - Experimental evidence at protein level: Swiss-Prot protein existence level 1. Binding protein with a strong affinity to the bleomycin family of antibiotics. Binds to CL990; an antimitotic-antibiotic compound. From Klebsiella pneumoniae.
   3372..3493    +  polyA_signal   SV40 poly(A) signal: SV40 polyadenylation signal
   3566..3582    -  protein_bind   lac operator: The lac repressor binds to the lac operator to inhibit transcription in E. coli. This inhibition can be relieved by adding lactose or isopropyl-β-D-thiogalactopyranoside (IPTG). lac repressor encoded by lacI
   3590..3620    -  promoter       lac promoter: promoter for the E. coli lac operon
   3635..3656    -  protein_bind   CAP binding site: CAP binding activates transcription in the presence of cAMP. E. coli catabolite activator protein
   3669..3761    -  CDS            lacI (fragment): lac repressor; lacI; The lac repressor binds to the lac operator to inhibit transcription in E. coli. This inhibition can be relieved by adding lactose or isopropyl-β-D-thiogalactopyranoside (IPTG).
   3944..4532    -  rep_origin     ori: high-copy-number ColE1/pMB1/pBR322/pUC origin of replication
   4703..5563    -  CDS            AmpR: β-lactamase; bla; confers resistance to ampicillin, carbenicillin, and related antibiotics
   5564..5668    -  promoter       AmpR promoter: bla
>Addgene plasmid #72545 | pcDNA-ET-I654Q | addgene full sequence | sequence record 135213 | Addgene assembled full plasmid sequence
GACGGATCGGGAGATCTCCCGATCCCCTATGGTCGACTCTCAGTACAATCTGCTCTGATGCCGCATAGTT
AAGCCAGTATCTGCTCCCTGCTTGTGTGTTGGAGGTCGCTGAGTAGTGCGCGAGCAAAATTTAAGCTACA
ACAAGGCAAGGCTTGACCGACAATTGCATGAAGAATCTGCTTAGGGTTAGGCGTTTTGCGCTGCTTCGCG
ATGTACGGGCCAGATATACGCGTTGACATTGATTATTGACTAGTTATTAATAGTAATCAATTACGGGGTC
ATTAGTTCATAGCCCATATATGGAGTTCCGCGTTACATAACTTACGGTAAATGGCCCGCCTGGCTGACCG
CCCAACGACCCCCGCCCATTGACGTCAATAATGACGTATGTTCCCATAGTAACGCCAATAGGGACTTTCC
ATTGACGTCAATGGGTGGACTATTTACGGTAAACTGCCCACTTGGCAGTACATCAAGTGTATCATATGCC
AAGTACGCCCCCTATTGACGTCAATGACGGTAAATGGCCCGCCTGGCATTATGCCCAGTACATGACCTTA
TGGGACTTTCCTACTTGGCAGTACATCTACGTATTAGTCATCGCTATTACCATGGTGATGCGGTTTTGGC
AGTACATCAATGGGCGTGGATAGCGGTTTGACTCACGGGGATTTCCAAGTCTCCACCCCATTGACGTCAA
TGGGAGTTTGTTTTGGCACCAAAATCAACGGGACTTTCCAAAATGTCGTAACAACTCCGCCCCATTGACG
CAAATGGGCGGTAGGCGTGTACGGTGGGAGGTCTATATAAGCAGAGCTCTCTGGCTAACTAGAGAACCCA
CTGCTTACTGGCTTATCGAAATTAATACGACTCACTATAGGGAGACCCAAGCTTGGTACCGAGCTCGGAT
CTACCATGGACTACAAGGACGACGATGACAAGAAGCCTATGTCCTATGAGGAGAAGCGGCAGCTCAGCTT
GGACATCAACAAGCTCCCCGGCGAGAAGCTGGGCCGCGTGGTGCACATCATCCAGTCACGGGAGCCCTCC
CTGAAGAATTCCAACCCCGACGAGATTGAACAGGACTTTGAGACCCTGAAGCCGTCCACACTGCGTGAGC
TGGAGCGCTATGTCACCTCCTGTTTGCGGAAGAAAAGGAAACCTCAAGCTGAGAAAGTTGATGTGATTGC
CGGCTCCTCCAAGATGAAGGGCTTCTCGTAATAACTCGAGCATGCATCTAGAGGGCCCTATTCTATAGTG
TCACCTAAATGCTAGAGCTCGCTGATCAGCCTCGACTGTGCCTTCTAGTTGCCAGCCATCTGTTGTTTGC
CCCTCCCCCGTGCCTTCCTTGACCCTGGAAGGTGCCACTCCCACTGTCCTTTCCTAATAAAATGAGGAAA
TTGCATCGCATTGTCTGAGTAGGTGTCATTCTATTCTGGGGGGTGGGGTGGGGCAGGACAGCAAGGGGGA
GGATTGGGAAGACAATAGCAGGCATGCTGGGGATGCGGTGGGCTCTATGGCTTCTGAGGCGGAAAGAACC
AGCTGGGGCTCTAGGGGGTATCCCC
[124 nt withheld, positions 1566-1689]
C
[91 nt withheld, positions 1691-1781]
A
[49 nt withheld, positions 1783-1831]
CCTTTGACGTTGGAGTCCACGTTCTTT
[37 nt withheld, positions 1859-1895]
ACCCTATCTCGGTCTATTCTTTTGATTTATAAGGGATTTTGCCGATTTCGGCCTATTGGTTAAAAAATGA
GCTGATTTAACAAAAATTTAACGCGAATTAATTCTGTGGAATGTGTGTCAGTTAGGGTGTGGAAAGTCCC
CAGGCTCCCCAGCAGGCAGAAGTATGCAAAGCATGCATCTCAATTAGTCAGCAACCAGGTGTGGAAAGTC
CCCAGGCTCCCCAGCAGGCAGAAGTATGCAAAGCATGCATCTCAATTAGTCAGCAACCATAGTCCCGCCC
CTAACTCCGCCCATCCCGCCCCTAACTCCGCCCAGTTCCGCCCATTCTCCGCCCCATGGCTGACTAATTT
TTTTTATTTATGCAGAGGCCGAGGCCGCCTCTGCCTCTGAGCTATTCCAGAAGTAGTGAGGAGGCTTTTT
TGGAGGCCTAGGCTTTTGCAAAAAGCTCCCGGGAGCTTGTATATCCATTTTCGGATCTGATCAAGAGACA
GGATGAGGATCGTTTCGCATGATTGAACAAGATGGATTGCACGCAGGTTCTCCGGCCGCTTGGGTGGAGA
GGCTATTCGGCTATGACTGGGCACAACAGACAATCGGCTGCTCTGATGCCGCCGTGTTCCGGCTGTCAGC
GCAGGGGCGCCCGGTTCTTTTTGTCAAGACCGACCTGTCCGGTGCCCTGAATGAACTGCAGGACGAGGCA
GCGCGGCTATCGTGGCTGGCCACGACGGGCGTTCCTTGCGCAGCTGTGCTCGACGTTGTCACTGAAGCGG
GAAGGGACTGGCTGCTATTGGGCGAAGTGCCGGGGCAGGATCTCCTGTCATCTCACCTTGCTCCTGCCGA
GAAAGTATCCATCATGGCTGATGCAATGCGGCGGCTGCATACGCTTGATCCGGCTACCTGCCCATTCGAC
CACCAAGCGAAACATCGCATCGAGCGAGCACGTACTCGGATGGAAGCCGGTCTTGTCGATCAGGATGATC
TGGACGAAGAGCATCAGGGGCTCGCGCCAGCCGAACTGTTCGCCAGGCTCAAGGCGCGCATGCCCGACGG
CGAGGATCTCGTCGTGACCCATGGCGATGCCTGCTTGCCGAATATCATGGTGGAAAATGGCCGCTTTTCT
GGATTCATCGACTGTGGCCGGCTGGGTGTGGCGGACCGCTATCAGGACATAGCGTTGGCTACCCGTGATA
TTGCTGAAGAGCTTGGCGGCGAATGGGCTGACCGCTTCCTCGTGCTTTACGGTATCGCCGCTCCCGATTC
GCAGCGCATCGCCTTCTATCGCCTTCTTGACGAGTTCTTCTGAGCGGGACTCTGGGGTTCGAAATGACCG
ACCAAGCGACGCCCAACCTGCCATCACGAGATTTCGATTCCACCGCCGCCTTCTATGAAAGGTTGGGCTT
CGGAATCGTTTTCCGGGACGCCGGCTGGATGATCCTCCAGCGCGGGGATCTCATGCTGGAGTTCTTCGCC
CACCCCAACTTGTTTATTGCAGCTTATAATGGTTACAAATAAAGCAATAGCATCACAAATTTCACAAATA
AAGCATTTTTTTCACTGCATTCTAGTTGTGGTTTGTCCAAACTCATCAATGTATCTTATCATGTCTGTAT
ACCGTCGACCTCTAGCTAGAGCTTGGCGTAATCATGGTCATAGCTGTTTCCTGTGTGAAATTGTTATCCG
CTCACAATTCCACACAACATACGAGCCGGAAGCATAAAGTGTAAAGCCTGGGGTGCCTAATGAGTGAGCT
AACTCACATTAATTGCGTTGCGCTCACTGCCCGCTTTCCAGTCGGGAAACCTGTCGTGCCAGCTGCATTA
ATGAATCGGCCAACGCGCGGGGAGAGGCGGTTTGCGTATTGGGCGCTCTTCCGCTTCCTCGCTCACTGAC
TCGCTGCGCTCGGTCGTTCGGCTGCGGCGAGCGGTATCAGCTCACTCAAAGGCGGTAATACGGTTATCCA
CAGAATCAGGGGATAACGCAGGAAAGAACATGTGAGCAAAAGGCCAGCAAAAGGCCAGGAACCGTAAAAA
GGCCGCGTTGCTGGCGTTTTTCCATAGGCTCCGCCCCCCTGACGAGCATCACAAAAATCGACGCTCAAGT
CAGAGGTGGCGAAACCCGACAGGACTATAAAGATACCAGGCGTTTCCCCCTGGAAGCTCCCTCGTGCGCT
CTCCTGTTCCGACCCTGCCGCTTACCGGATACCTGTCCGCCTTTCTCCCTTCGGGAAGCGTGGCGCTTTC
TCAATGCTCACGCTGTAGGTATCTCAGTTCGGTGTAGGTCGTTCGCTCCAAGCTGGGCTGTGTGCACGAA
CCCCCCGTTCAGCCCGACCGCTGCGCCTTATCCGGTAACTATCGTCTTGAGTCCAACCCGGTAAGACACG
ACTTATCGCCACTGGCAGCAGCCACTGGTAACAGGATTAGCAGAGCGAGGTATGTAGGCGGTGCTACAGA
GTTCTTGAAGTGGTGGCCTAACTACGGCTACACTAGAAGGACAGTATTTGGTATCTGCGCTCTGCTGAAG
CCAGTTACCTTCGGAAAAAGAGTTGGTAGCTCTTGATCCGGCAAACAAACCACCGCTGGTAGCGGTGGTT
TTTTTGTTTGCAAGCAGCAGATTACGCGCAGAAAAAAAGGATCTCAAGAAGATCCTTTGATCTTTTCTAC
GGGGTCTGACGCTCAGTGGAACGAAAACTCACGTTAAGGGATTTTGGTCATGAGATTATCAAAAAGGATC
TTCACCTAGATCCTTTTAAATTAAAAATGAAGTTTTAAATCAATCTAAAGTATATATGAGTAAACTTGGT
CTGACAGTTACCAATGCTTAATCAGTGAGGCACCTATCTCAGCGATCTGTCTATTTCGTTCATCCATAGT
TGCCTGACTCCCCGTCGTGTAGATAACTACGATACGGGAGGGCTTACCATCTGGCCCCAGTGCTGCAATG
ATACCGCGAGACCCACGCTCACCGGCTCCAGATTTATCAGCAATAAACCAGCCAGCCGGAAGGGCCGAGC
GCAGAAGTGGTCCTGCAACTTTATCCGCCTCCATCCAGTCTATTAATTGTTGCCGGGAAGCTAGAGTAAG
TAGTTCGCCAGTTAATAGTTTGCGCAACGTTGTTGCCATTGCTACAGGCATCGTGGTGTCACGCTCGTCG
TTTGGTATGGCTTCATTCAGCTCCGGTTCCCAACGATCAAGGCGAGTTACATGATCCCCCATGTTGTGCA
AAAAAGCGGTTAGCTCCTTCGGTCCTCCGATCGTTGTCAGAAGTAAGTTGGCCGCAGTGTTATCACTCAT
GGTTATGGCAGCACTGCATAATTCTCTTACTGTCATGCCATCCGTAAGATGCTTTTCTGTGACTGGTGAG
TACTCAACCAAGTCATTCTGAGAATAGTGTATGCGGCGACCGAGTTGCTCTTGCCCGGCGTCAATACGGG
ATAATACCGCGCCACATAGCAGAACTTTAAAAGTGCTCATCATTGGAAAACGTTCTTCGGGGCGAAAACT
CTCAAGGATCTTACCGCTGTTGAGATCCAGTTCGATGTAACCCACTCGTGCACCCAACTGATCTTCAGCA
TCTTTTACTTTCACCAGCGTTTCTGGGTGAGCAAAAACAGGAAGGCAAAATGCCGCAAAAAAGGGAATAA
GGGCGACACGGAAATGTTGAATACTCATACTCTTCCTTTTTCAATATTATTGAAGCATTTATCAGGGTTA
TTGTCTCATGAGCGGATACATATTTGAATGTATTTAGAAAAATAAACAAATAGGGGTTCCGCGCACATTT
CCCCGAAAAGTGCCACCTGACGTC
