>Addgene plasmid #72545 | pcDNA-ET-I654Q | depositor partial sequence | sequence record 132965 | pcDNA-ET-I654Q sequence 1296 bps
NNNNNNNNGAGCTCGGNTCTACCATGGNCTACAAGGACGACGATGACAAGAAGCCTATGTCCTATGAGGA
GAAGCGGCAGCTCAGCTTGGACATCAACAAGCTCCCCGGCGAGAAGCTGGGCCGCGTGGTGCACATCATC
CAGTCACGGGAGCCCTCCCTGAAGAATTCCAACCCCGACGAGATTGAACAGGACTTTGAGACCCTGAAGC
CGTCCACACTGCGTGAGCTGGAGCGCTATGTCACCTCCTGTTTGCGGAAGAAAAGGAAACCTCAAGCTGA
GAAAGTTGATGTGATTGCCGGCTCCTCCAAGATGAAGGGCTTCTCGTAATAACTCGAGCATGCATCTAGA
GGGCCCTATTCTATAGTGTCACCTAAATGCTAGAGCTCGCTGATCAGCCTCGACTGTGCCTTCTAGTTGC
CAGCCATCTGTTGTTTGCCCCTCCCCCGTGCCTTCCTTGACCCTGGAAGGTGCCACTCCCACTGTCCTTT
CCTAATAAAATGAGGAAATTGCATCGCATTGTCTGAGTAGGTGTCATTCTATTCTGGGGGGTGGGGTGGG
GCAGGACAGCAAGGGGGAGGATTGGGAAGACAATAGCAGGCATGCTGGGGATGCGGTGGGCTCTATGGCT
TCTGAGGCGGAAAGAACCAGCTGGGGCTCTAGGGGGTATCCCC
[124 nt withheld, positions 674-797]
C
[91 nt withheld, positions 799-889]
A
[49 nt withheld, positions 891-939]
CCTTTGACGTTGGAGTCCACGTTCTTTAATAGTGGACTCTTGTTCCAACTGGAACACACTCACCNTATCT
CGGNTATTCTTTTGATTNAANGGGATTTTGCCGATTNNGNNTATTGGTTAAAAATGAGCTGATTNACAAA
ATTNNNNCNNNTAATNNNGGGNANNGGGGNNNGTTAGGNNGGNAAANCCCNNGNNCCNNNNNNGNCAAAN
TTNNAANNNNNNNNNNNNNNNNNNCNNNNGNNGNNAANNNCNNNNNCNNNNGGGNAANNNNNNNNNNNNN
NNNNTTNNCNNNNANTTCCCCCCCAANNCNNNNNNNNNNNCNNNNNNNNNNNNNCCCCCNGNNNNNTTTN
NNNNNNN
