>Addgene plasmid #72545 | pcDNA-ET-I654Q | addgene partial sequence | sequence record 135212 | CMV-F 5'-CGCAAATGGGCGGTAGGCGTG-3'
CTATATAAGCAGAGCTCTCTGGCTAACTAGAGAACCCACTGCTTACTGGCTTATCGAAATTAATACGACT
CACTATAGGGAGACCCAAGCTTGGTACCGAGCTCGGATCTACCATGGACTACAAGGACGACGATGACAAG
AAGCCTATGTCCTATGAGGAGAAGCGGCAGCTCAGCTTGGACATCAACAAGCTCCCCGGCGAGAAGCTGG
GCCGCGTGGTGCACATCATCCAGTCACGGGAGCCCTCCCTGAAGAATTCCAACCCCGACGAGATTGAACA
GGACTTTGAGACCCTGAAGCCGTCCACACTGCGTGAGCTGGAGCGCTATGTCACCTCCTGTTTGCGGAAG
AAAAGGAAACCTCAAGCTGAGAAAGTTGATGTGATTGCCGGCTCCTCCAAGATGAAGGGCTTCTCGTAAT
AACTCGAGCATGCATCTAGAGGGCCCTATTCTATAGTGTCACCTAAATGCTAGAGCTCGCTGATCAGCCT
CGACTGTGCCTTCTAGTTGCCAGCCATCTGTTGTTTGCCCCTCCCCCGTGCCTTCCTTGACCCTGGAAGG
TGCCACTCCCACTGTCCTTTCCTAATAAAATGAGGAAATTGCATCGCATTGTCTGAGTAGGTGTCATTCT
ATTCTGGGGGGTGGGGTGGGGCAGGACAGCAAGGGGGAGGATTGGGAAGACAATAGCAGGCATGCTGGGG
ATGCGGTGGGCTCTATGGCTTCTGAGGCGGAAAGAACCAGCTGGGGCTCTAGGGGGTATCCCC
[124 nt withheld, positions 764-887]
C
[82 nt withheld, positions 889-970]
