>Addgene plasmid #72545 | pcDNA-ET-I654Q | addgene partial sequence | sequence record 135214 | Neo-R 5'-GCCCAGTCATAGCCGAATAG-3'
GCGGCCGGAGAACCTGCGTGCAATCCATCTTGTTCAATCATGCGAAACGATCCTCATCCTGTCTCTTGAT
CAGATCCGAAAATGGATATACAAGCTCCCGGGAGCTTTTTGCAAAAGCCTAGGCCTCCAAAAAAGCCTCC
TCACTACTTCTGGAATAGCTCAGAGGCAGAGGCGGCCTCGGCCTCTGCATAAATAAAAAAAATTAGTCAG
CCATGGGGCGGAGAATGGGCGGAACTGGGCGGAGTTAGGGGCGGGATGGGCGGAGTTAGGGGCGGGACTA
TGGTTGCTGACTAATTGAGATGCATGCTTTGCATACTTCTGCCTGCTGGGGAGCCTGGGGACTTTCCACA
CCTGGTTGCTGACTAATTGAGATGCATGCTTTGCATACTTCTGCCTGCTGGGGAGCCTGGGGACTTTCCA
CACCCTAACTGACACACATTCCACAGAATTAATTCGCGTTAAATTTTTGTTAAATCAGCTCATTTTTTAA
CCAATAGGCCGAAATCGGCAAAATCCCTTATAAATCAAAAGAATAGACCGAGATAGGGT
[37 nt withheld, positions 550-586]
AAAGAACGTGGACTCCAACGTCAAAGG
[49 nt withheld, positions 614-662]
T
[91 nt withheld, positions 664-754]
G
[124 nt withheld, positions 756-879]
GGGGATACCCCCTAGAGCCCCAGCTGGTTCTTTCCGCCTCAGAAGCCATAGAGCCCACCGCATCCCCAGC
ATGCCTGCTATTGTCTTCCCAATCCTCCCCCTTGCTGTCCTGCCCCACCCCACCCC
